Addgene plasmid #238132: pLCKO-CMV-Blasticidin-P2A-3xHA-TMEM106B_Monkey
Purpose: This plasmid encodes the full-length African Green Monkey (Chlorocebus sabaeus) TMEM106B protein fused with a 3xHA tag, along with an N-terminal blasticidin selection marker.
Depositing lab: Dirk Daelemans. Depositing organization: Katholieke Universiteit Leuven. Publication: TMEM106B is a receptor mediating ACE2-independent SARS-CoV-2 cell entry. Baggen J, Jacquemyn M, Persoons L, Vanstreels E, Pye VE, Wrobel AG, Calvaresi V, Martin SR, Roustan C, Cronin NB, Reading E, Thibaut HJ, Vercruysse T, Maes P, De Smet F, Yee A, Nivitchanyong T, Roell M, Franco-Hernandez N, Rhinn H, Mamchak AA, Ah Young-Chapon M, Brown E, Cherepanov P, Daelemans D. Cell. 2023 Aug 3;186(16):3427-3442.e22. doi: 10.1016/j.cell.2023.06.005. Epub 2023 Jul 7. PubMed 37421949.
Backbone
  Vector backbone: pLCKO
  Backbone size w/o insert (bp): 9153
  Total vector size (bp): 10527
  Vector type: Mammalian Expression, Lentiviral
  Selectable markers: Blasticidin
Growth in bacteria
  Bacterial resistance: Ampicillin, 100 μg/mL
  Growth temperature: 37°C
  Growth strain: NEB Stable
  Copy number: High Copy
Gene/Insert
  Gene/Insert name: TMEM106B
  Species: Chlorocebus sabaeus (African Green Monkey)
  Insert size (bp): 1374
  Promoter: CMV
  Tag / fusion protein: Blasticidin-P2A-3xHA (N terminal on insert)
  Cloning method: Other
  Sequencing primers: 5′ CGCAAATGGGCGGTAGGCGTG
Terms and licenses: Academic/Nonprofit Terms; Industry Terms: Not Available to Industry
How to cite: pLCKO-CMV-Blasticidin-P2A-3xHA-TMEM106B_Monkey was a gift from Dirk Daelemans (Addgene plasmid # 238132 ; http://n2t.net/addgene:238132 ; RRID:Addgene_238132)
