[The description below was written by a language model from this plasmid's Addgene catalogue record and pLannotate feature annotations shown in this document.]
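Description:
pLCKO-CMV-Blasticidin-P2A-3xHA-TMEM106B_Monkey is a 10.5 kb third-generation-style, self-inactivating lentiviral expression plasmid built on the pLCKO backbone. It is propagated in E. coli through a high-copy ColE1/pUC origin with ampicillin resistance (AmpR), and it also carries an f1 origin and an SV40 origin. The viral genome is transcribed from an RSV promoter fused to a truncated HIV-1 5' LTR. This is followed by the Ψ packaging signal with a gag fragment, the Rev response element, a cPPT/CTS, and a ΔU3 3' LTR with a downstream SV40 polyadenylation signal.

The payload is a single CMV enhancer/promoter-driven open reading frame. Blasticidin S deaminase comes first, then a P2A self-cleaving peptide (named in the catalogue entry but not annotated in the feature table), and then three tandem HA epitopes fused to the N terminus of full-length African green monkey (Chlorocebus sabaeus) TMEM106B. Ribosomal skipping at P2A yields the resistance enzyme and the tagged protein separately, so blasticidin selection of transduced mammalian cells is coupled to transgene expression. A WPRE downstream enhances transcript accumulation. The automated annotation labels the coding sequence by its similarity to human TMEM106B, whereas the record gives the species as monkey.

The backbone retains its CRISPR origins: a human U6 promoter and an S. pyogenes gRNA scaffold separated by a roughly 1.9 kb stretch containing a bacterial deoC-like sequence, probably a stuffer, with no guide recorded. The associated publication identifies TMEM106B as a receptor for ACE2-independent SARS-CoV-2 entry, which suggests use in stable expression and HA-based detection of the monkey orthologue.
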