Features (pLannotate 1.2.2; 31 found; start..end, strand, type, name):
    140..517     +  enhancer       CMV enhancer: human cytomegalovirus immediate early enhancer
    519..718     +  promoter       CMV promoter: human cytomegalovirus (CMV) immediate early promoter
    846..1241    +  CDS            BSD: blasticidin S deaminase; Aspergillus terreus BSD; confers resistance to blasticidin
   1308..1388    +  CDS            3xHA: three tandem HA epitope tags
   1395..2216    +  CDS            TMEM106B: T106B_HUMAN - Experimental evidence at protein level: Swiss-Prot protein existence level 1. Involved in dendrite morphogenesis and maintenance by regulating lysosomal trafficking via its interaction with MAP6. May act by inhibiting retrograde transport of lysosomes along dendrites. Required for dendrite branching. From Homo sapiens (Human).
   2235..2823    +  misc_feature   WPRE: woodchuck hepatitis virus posttranscriptional regulatory element
   2874..2893    +  misc_feature   cPPT/CTS (fragment): central polypurine tract and central termination sequence of HIV-1
   2895..3128    +  LTR            3' LTR (ΔU3): self-inactivating 3' long terminal repeat (LTR) from HIV-1
   3206..3327    +  polyA_signal   SV40 poly(A) signal: SV40 polyadenylation signal
   3367..3502    +  rep_origin     SV40 ori: SV40 origin of replication
   3523..3541    -  promoter       T7 promoter: promoter for bacteriophage T7 RNA polymerase
   3549..3704    +  CDS            lacZα (fragment): LacZα fragment of β-galactosidase; lacZ fragment
   3709..4137    +  rep_origin     f1 ori (sequence partly withheld): f1 bacteriophage origin of replication; arrow indicates direction of (+) strand synthesis
   4190..4294    +  promoter       AmpR promoter: bla
   4295..5155    +  CDS            AmpR: β-lactamase; bla; confers resistance to ampicillin, carbenicillin, and related antibiotics
   5326..5914    +  rep_origin     ori: high-copy-number ColE1/pMB1/pBR322/pUC origin of replication
   6097..6189    +  CDS            lacI (fragment): lac repressor; lacI; The lac repressor binds to the lac operator to inhibit transcription in E. coli. This inhibition can be relieved by adding lactose or isopropyl-β-D-thiogalactopyranoside (IPTG).
   6202..6223    +  protein_bind   CAP binding site: CAP binding activates transcription in the presence of cAMP. E. coli catabolite activator protein
   6238..6268    +  promoter       lac promoter: promoter for the E. coli lac operon
   6276..6292    +  protein_bind   lac operator: The lac repressor binds to the lac operator to inhibit transcription in E. coli. This inhibition can be relieved by adding lactose or isopropyl-β-D-thiogalactopyranoside (IPTG). lac repressor encoded by lacI
   6337..6355    +  promoter       T3 promoter: promoter for bacteriophage T3 RNA polymerase
   6383..6609    +  promoter       RSV promoter: Rous sarcoma virus enhancer/promoter
   6610..6790    +  LTR            5' LTR (truncated): truncated 5' long terminal repeat (LTR) from HIV-1
   6837..6962    +  misc_feature   HIV-1 Ψ: packaging signal of human immunodeficiency virus type 1
   6946..7309    +  CDS            HIV-1 gag (fragment): gag protein from human immunodeficiency virus 1; gag
   7455..7688    +  misc_feature   RRE: The Rev response element (RRE) of HIV-1 allows for Rev-dependent mRNA export from the nucleus to the cytoplasm.
   8065..8091    +  CDS            Rev (fragment): human immunodeficiency virus 1 (HIV-1) Rev protein; rev; enhances nuclear export of unspliced and incompletely spliced viral mRNAs
   8095..8335    +  promoter       U6 promoter: RNA polymerase III promoter for human U6 snRNA
   8527..9186    -  CDS            deoC1: DEOC1_STAAN - Also known as dra. Experimental evidence at protein level: Swiss-Prot protein existence level 1. Catalyzes a reversible aldol reaction between acetaldehyde and D-glyceraldehyde 3-phosphate to generate 2-deoxy-D-ribose 5- phosphate. From Staphylococcus aureus (strain N315).
  10235..10310   +  misc_RNA       gRNA scaffold: guide RNA scaffold for the Streptococcus pyogenes CRISPR/Cas9 system
  10358..10475   +  misc_feature   cPPT/CTS: central polypurine tract and central termination sequence of HIV-1
>Addgene plasmid #238132 | pLCKO-CMV-Blasticidin-P2A-3xHA-TMEM106B_Monkey | addgene full sequence | sequence record 476568 | Addgene NGS Result
TCAATATTGGCCATTAGCCATATTATTCATTGGTTATATAGCATAAATCAATATTGGCTATTGGCCATTG
CATACGTTGTATCTATATCATAATATGTACATTTATATTGGCTCATGTCCAATATGACCGCCATGTTGGC
ATTGATTATTGACTAGTTATTAATAGTAATCAATTACGGGGTCATTAGTTCATAGCCCATATATGGAGTT
CCGCGTTACATAACTTACGGTAAATGGCCCGCCTGGCTGACCGCCCAACGACCCCCGCCCATTGACGTCA
ATAATGACGTATGTTCCCATAGTAACGCCAATAGGGACTTTCCATTGACGTCAATGGGTGGAGTATTTAC
GGTAAACTGCCCACTTGGCAGTACATCAAGTGTATCATATGCCAAGTCCGCCCCCTATTGACGTCAATGA
CGGTAAATGGCCCGCCTGGCATTATGCCCAGTACATGACCTTACGGGACTTTCCTACTTGGCAGTACATC
TACGTATTAGTCATCGCTATTACCATGGTGATGCGGTTTTGGCAGTACACCAATGGGCGTGGATAGCGGT
TTGACTCACGGGGATTTCCAAGTCTCCACCCCATTGACGTCAATGGGAGTTTGTTTTGGCACCAAAATCA
ACGGGACTTTCCAAAATGTCGTAATAACCCCGCCCCGTTGACGCAAATGGGCGGTAGGCGTGTACGGTGG
GAGGTCTATATAAGCAGAGCTCGTTTAGTGAACCGTCAGATCACTAGAAGCTTTATTGCGGTAGTTTATC
ACAGTTAAATTGCTAACGCAGTCAGTGGGCCTCGGCGGCCAAGCTTGGCAATCCGGTACTGTTGGTAAAG
CCACCATGGCCAAGCCTTTGTCTCAAGAAGAATCCACCCTCATTGAAAGAGCAACGGCTACAATCAACAG
CATCCCCATCTCTGAAGACTACAGCGTCGCCAGCGCAGCTCTCTCTAGCGACGGCCGCATCTTCACTGGT
GTCAATGTATATCATTTTACTGGGGGACCTTGTGCAGAACTCGTGGTGCTGGGCACTGCTGCTGCTGCGG
CAGCTGGCAACCTGACTTGTATCGTCGCGATCGGAAATGAGAACAGGGGCATCTTGAGCCCCTGCGGACG
GTGCCGACAGGTGCTTCTCGATCTGCATCCTGGGATCAAAGCCATAGTGAAGGACAGTGATGGACAGCCG
ACGGCAGTTGGGATTCGTGAATTGCTGCCCTCTGGTTATGTGTGGGAGGGCGGCAGCGGAGCAACCAATT
TTAGTCTCCTCAAACAGGCCGGCGATGTCGAAGAAAATCCGGGCCCATACCCATACGATGTTCCAGATTA
CGCTTATCCCTACGACGTGCCTGATTATGCATACCCATATGATGTCCCCGACTATGCCGGATCCATGGGA
AAGTCTCTTTCTCATTTGCCTTTGCATTCAAGCAAAGAAGATGCTTATGATGGTGTGACTTCAGAGAATA
TGAGAAATGGATTGGTTAATAGTGAAGTCCATAATGAAGATGGAAGAAATGGAGATGTCTCTCAGTTTCC
ATATGTGGAATTTACAGGAAGAGATAGTGTCACCTGCCCTACTTGTCAGGGTACTGGTAGGATCCCGAGA
GGGCAAGAAAACCAACTGGTGGCATTGATTCCATATAGTGATCAGAGATTAAGGCCAAGAAGAACAAAGC
TGTATGTGATGGCTTCTGTGTTTGTCTGTCTGCTCCTTTCCGGATTGGCTGTGTTTTTCCTTTTTCCTAG
GAGCATTGATGTCAAGTACATTGGTGTAAAATCAGCATATGTCAGTTATGATGTTCAGAAGCGTACAATT
TATTTAAATATCACAAACACACTAAATATAACGAACAATAACTATTATTCTGTCGAAGTTGAAAACATCA
CTGCCCAAGTTCAATTTGCGAAAACAGTCATAGGCAAAGCACGCTTAAACAACATAACCAATATTGGTCC
ACTTGATATGAAACAAATTGATTACACAGTACCTACCATTATAGCAGAGGAAATGAGTTATATGTATGAT
TTCTGTACTCTGATATCCATCAAAGTGCATAACATAGTACTCATGATGCAAGTTACTGTGACAACAACAT
ACTTTGGCCACTCTGAACAGATATCCCAGGAGAGGTATCAGTATGTCGACTGTGGAAGAAACACAACTTA
TCAGTTAGGGCAGTCTGAATATTTAAATGTACTTCAGCCACAACAGTGAACGCGTTAAGTCGACAATCAA
CCTCTGGATTACAAAATTTGTGAAAGATTGACTGGTATTCTTAACTATGTTGCTCCTTTTACGCTATGTG
GATACGCTGCTTTAATGCCTTTGTATCATGCTATTGCTTCCCGTATGGCTTTCATTTTCTCCTCCTTGTA
TAAATCCTGGTTGCTGTCTCTTTATGAGGAGTTGTGGCCCGTTGTCAGGCAACGTGGCGTGGTGTGCACT
GTGTTTGCTGACGCAACCCCCACTGGTTGGGGCATTGCCACCACCTGTCAGCTCCTTTCCGGGACTTTCG
CTTTCCCCCTCCCTATTGCCACGGCGGAACTCATCGCCGCCTGCCTTGCCCGCTGCTGGACAGGGGCTCG
GCTGTTGGGCACTGACAATTCCGTGGTGTTGTCGGGGAAATCATCGTCCTTTCCTTGGCTGCTCGCCTGT
GTTGCCACCTGGATTCTGCGCGGGACGTCCTTCTGCTACGTCCCTTCGGCCCTCAATCCAGCGGACCTTC
CTTCCCGCGGCCTGCTGCCGGCTCTGCGGCCTCTTCCGCGTCTTCGCCTTCGCCCTCAGACGAGTCGGAT
CTCCCTTTGGGCCGCCTCCCCGCGTCGACTTTAAGACCAATGACTTACAAGGCAGCTGTAGATCTTAGCC
ACTTTTTAAAAGAAAAGGGGGGACTGGAAGGGCTAATTCACTCCCAACGAAGACAAGATCTGCTTTTTGC
TTGTACTGGGTCTCTCTGGTTAGACCAGATCTGAGCCTGGGAGCTCTCTGGCTAACTAGGGAACCCACTG
CTTAAGCCTCAATAAAGCTTGCCTTGAGTGCTTCAAGTAGTGTGTGCCCGTCTGTTGTGTGACTCTGGTA
ACTAGAGATCCCTCAGACCCTTTTAGTCAGTGTGGAAAATCTCTAGCAGTACGTATAGTAGTTCATGTCA
TCTTATTATTCAGTATTTATAACTTGCAAAGAAATGAATATCAGAGAGTGAGAGGAACTTGTTTATTGCA
GCTTATAATGGTTACAAATAAAGCAATAGCATCACAAATTTCACAAATAAAGCATTTTTTTCACTGCATT
CTAGTTGTGGTTTGTCCAAACTCATCAATGTATCTTATCATGTCTGGCTCTAGCTATCCCGCCCCTAACT
CCGCCCATCCCGCCCCTAACTCCGCCCAGTTCCGCCCATTCTCCGCCCCATGGCTGACTAATTTTTTTTA
TTTATGCAGAGGCCGAGGCCGCCTCGGCCTCTGAGCTATTCCAGAAGTAGTGAGGAGGCTTTTTTGGAGG
CCTAGGGACGTACCCAATTCGCCCTATAGTGAGTCGTATTACGCGCGCTCACTGGCCGTCGTTTTACAAC
GTCGTGACTGGGAAAACCCTGGCGTTACCCAACTTAATCGCCTTGCAGCACATCCCCCTTTCGCCAGCTG
GCGTAATAGCGAAGAGGCCCGCACCGATCGCCCTTCCCAACAGTTGCGCAGCCTGAATGGCGAATGGG
[124 nt withheld, positions 3709-3832]
C
[91 nt withheld, positions 3834-3924]
A
[49 nt withheld, positions 3926-3974]
CCTTTGACGTTGGAGTCCACGTTCTTT
[37 nt withheld, positions 4002-4038]
ACCCTATCTCGGTCTATTCTTTTGATTTATAAGGGATTTTGCCGATTTCGGCCTATTGGTTAAAAAATGA
GCTGATTTAACAAAAATTTAACGCGAATTTTAACAAAATATTAACGCTTACAATTTAGGTGGCACTTTTC
GGGGAAATGTGCGCGGAACCCCTATTTGTTTATTTTTCTAAATACATTCAAATATGTATCCGCTCATGAG
ACAATAACCCTGATAAATGCTTCAATAATATTGAAAAAGGAAGAGTATGAGTATTCAACATTTCCGTGTC
GCCCTTATTCCCTTTTTTGCGGCATTTTGCCTTCCTGTTTTTGCTCACCCAGAAACGCTGGTGAAAGTAA
AAGATGCTGAAGATCAGTTGGGTGCACGAGTGGGTTACATCGAACTGGATCTCAACAGCGGTAAGATCCT
TGAGAGTTTTCGCCCCGAAGAACGTTTTCCAATGATGAGCACTTTTAAAGTTCTGCTATGTGGCGCGGTA
TTATCCCGTATTGACGCCGGGCAAGAGCAACTCGGTCGCCGCATACACTATTCTCAGAATGACTTGGTTG
AGTACTCACCAGTCACAGAAAAGCATCTTACGGATGGCATGACAGTAAGAGAATTATGCAGTGCTGCCAT
AACCATGAGTGATAACACTGCGGCCAACTTACTTCTGACAACGATCGGAGGACCGAAGGAGCTAACCGCT
TTTTTGCACAACATGGGGGATCATGTAACTCGCCTTGATCGTTGGGAACCGGAGCTGAATGAAGCCATAC
CAAACGACGAGCGTGACACCACGATGCCTGTAGCAATGGCAACAACGTTGCGCAAACTATTAACTGGCGA
ACTACTTACTCTAGCTTCCCGGCAACAATTAATAGACTGGATGGAGGCGGATAAAGTTGCAGGACCACTT
CTGCGCTCGGCCCTTCCGGCTGGCTGGTTTATTGCTGATAAATCTGGAGCCGGTGAGCGTGGGTCTCGCG
GTATCATTGCAGCACTGGGGCCAGATGGTAAGCCCTCCCGTATCGTAGTTATCTACACGACGGGGAGTCA
GGCAACTATGGATGAACGAAATAGACAGATCGCTGAGATAGGTGCCTCACTGATTAAGCATTGGTAACTG
TCAGACCAAGTTTACTCATATATACTTTAGATTGATTTAAAACTTCATTTTTAATTTAAAAGGATCTAGG
TGAAGATCCTTTTTGATAATCTCATGACCAAAATCCCTTAACGTGAGTTTTCGTTCCACTGAGCGTCAGA
CCCCGTAGAAAAGATCAAAGGATCTTCTTGAGATCCTTTTTTTCTGCGCGTAATCTGCTGCTTGCAAACA
AAAAAACCACCGCTACCAGCGGTGGTTTGTTTGCCGGATCAAGAGCTACCAACTCTTTTTCCGAAGGTAA
CTGGCTTCAGCAGAGCGCAGATACCAAATACTGTTCTTCTAGTGTAGCCGTAGTTAGGCCACCACTTCAA
GAACTCTGTAGCACCGCCTACATACCTCGCTCTGCTAATCCTGTTACCAGTGGCTGCTGCCAGTGGCGAT
AAGTCGTGTCTTACCGGGTTGGACTCAAGACGATAGTTACCGGATAAGGCGCAGCGGTCGGGCTGAACGG
GGGGTTCGTGCACACAGCCCAGCTTGGAGCGAACGACCTACACCGAACTGAGATACCTACAGCGTGAGCT
ATGAGAAAGCGCCACGCTTCCCGAAGGGAGAAAGGCGGACAGGTATCCGGTAAGCGGCAGGGTCGGAACA
GGAGAGCGCACGAGGGAGCTTCCAGGGGGAAACGCCTGGTATCTTTATAGTCCTGTCGGGTTTCGCCACC
TCTGACTTGAGCGTCGATTTTTGTGATGCTCGTCAGGGGGGCGGAGCCTATGGAAAAACGCCAGCAACGC
GGCCTTTTTACGGTTCCTGGCCTTTTGCTGGCCTTTTGCTCACATGTTCTTTCCTGCGTTATCCCCTGAT
TCTGTGGATAACCGTATTACCGCCTTTGAGTGAGCTGATACCGCTCGCCGCAGCCGAACGACCGAGCGCA
GCGAGTCAGTGAGCGAGGAAGCGGAAGAGCGCCCAATACGCAAACCGCCTCTCCCCGCGCGTTGGCCGAT
TCATTAATGCAGCTGGCACGACAGGTTTCCCGACTGGAAAGCGGGCAGTGAGCGCAACGCAATTAATGTG
AGTTAGCTCACTCATTAGGCACCCCAGGCTTTACACTTTATGCTTCCGGCTCGTATGTTGTGTGGAATTG
TGAGCGGATAACAATTTCACACAGGAAACAGCTATGACCATGATTACGCCAAGCGCGCAATTAACCCTCA
CTAAAGGGAACAAAAGCTGGAGCTGCAAGCTTAATGTAGTCTTATGCAATACTCTTGTAGTCTTGCAACA
TGGTAACGATGAGTTAGCAACATGCCTTACAAGGAGAGAAAAAGCACCGTGCATGCCGATTGGTGGAAGT
AAGGTGGTACGATCGTGCCTTATTAGGAAGGCAACAGACGGGTCTGACATGGATTGGACGAACCACTGAA
TTGCCGCATTGCAGAGATATTGTATTTAAGTGCCTAGCTCGATACATAAACGGGTCTCTCTGGTTAGACC
AGATCTGAGCCTGGGAGCTCTCTGGCTAACTAGGGAACCCACTGCTTAAGCCTCAATAAAGCTTGCCTTG
AGTGCTTCAAGTAGTGTGTGCCCGTCTGTTGTGTGACTCTGGTAACTAGAGATCCCTCAGACCCTTTTAG
TCAGTGTGGAAAATCTCTAGCAGTGGCGCCCGAACAGGGACTTGAAAGCGAAAGGGAAACCAGAGGAGCT
CTCTCGACGCAGGACTCGGCTTGCTGAAGCGCGCACGGCAAGAGGCGAGGGGCGGCGACTGGTGAGTACG
CCAAAAATTTTGACTAGCGGAGGCTAGAAGGAGAGAGATGGGTGCGAGAGCGTCAGTATTAAGCGGGGGA
GAATTAGATCGCGATGGGAAAAAATTCGGTTAAGGCCAGGGGGAAAGAAAAAATATAAATTAAAACATAT
AGTATGGGCAAGCAGGGAGCTAGAACGATTCGCAGTTAATCCTGGCCTGTTAGAAACATCAGAAGGCTGT
AGACAAATACTGGGACAGCTACAACCATCCCTTCAGACAGGATCAGAAGAACTTAGATCATTATATAATA
CAGTAGCAACCCTCTATTGTGTGCATCAAAGGATAGAGATAAAAGACACCAAGGAAGCTTTAGACAAGAT
AGAGGAAGAGCAAAACAAAAGTAAGACCACCGCACAGCAAGCGGCCGCTGATCTTCAGACCTGGAGGAGG
AGATATGAGGGACAATTGGAGAAGTGAATTATATAAATATAAAGTAGTAAAAATTGAACCATTAGGAGTA
GCACCCACCAAGGCAAAGAGAAGAGTGGTGCAGAGAGAAAAAAGAGCAGTGGGAATAGGAGCTTTGTTCC
TTGGGTTCTTGGGAGCAGCAGGAAGCACTATGGGCGCAGCGTCAATGACGCTGACGGTACAGGCCAGACA
ATTATTGTCTGGTATAGTGCAGCAGCAGAACAATTTGCTGAGGGCTATTGAGGCGCAACAGCATCTGTTG
CAACTCACAGTCTGGGGCATCAAGCAGCTCCAGGCAAGAATCCTGGCTGTGGAAAGATACCTAAAGGATC
AACAGCTCCTGGGGATTTGGGGTTGCTCTGGAAAACTCATTTGCACCACTGCTGTGCCTTGGAATGCTAG
TTGGAGTAATAAATCTCTGGAACAGATTTGGAATCACACGACCTGGATGGAGTGGGACAGAGAAATTAAC
AATTACACAAGCTTAATACACTCCTTAATTGAAGAATCGCAAAACCAGCAAGAAAAGAATGAACAAGAAT
TATTGGAATTAGATAAATGGGCAAGTTTGTGGAATTGGTTTAACATAACAAATTGGCTGTGGTATATAAA
ATTATTCATAATGATAGTAGGAGGCTTGGTAGGTTTAAGAATAGTTTTTGCTGTACTTTCTATAGTGAAT
AGAGTTAGGCAGGGATATTCACCATTATCGTTTCAGACCCACCTCCCAACCCCGAGGGGACCCAGAGAGG
GCCTATTTCCCATGATTCCTTCATATTTGCATATACGATACAAGGCTGTTAGAGAGATAATTAGAATTAA
TTTGACTGTAAACACAAAGATATTAGTACAAAATACGTGACGTAGAAAGTAATAATTTCTTGGGTAGTTT
GCAGTTTTAAAATTATGTTTTAAAATGGACTATCATATGCTTACCGTAACTTGAAAGTATTTCGATTTCT
TGGCTTTATATATCTTGTGGAAAGGACGAGGTACCGGTAGGCAGGTGTGTTGTAAATGAGCACACAAAAT
ACACATGCTAAAATATTATATTCTATGACCTTTATAAAATCAACCAAAATCTTCTTTTTAATAACTTTAG
TATCAATAATTAGAATTTTTATGTTCCTTTTTGCAAACTTTTAATAAAAATGAGCAAAATAAAAAAACGC
TAGTTTTAGTAACTCGCGTTGTTTTCTTCACCTTTAATAATAGCTACTCCACCACTTGTTCCTAAGCGGT
CAGCTCCTGCTTCAATCATTTTTTGAGCATCTTCAAATGTTCTAACTCCACCAGCTGCTTTAACTAAAGC
ATTGTCTTTAACAACTGACTTCATTAGTTTAACATCTTCAAATGTTGCACCTGATTTTGAAAATCCTGTT
GATGTTTTAACAAATTCTAATCCAGCTTCAACAGCTATTTCACAAGCTTTCATGATTTCTTCTTTTGTTA
ATAAACAATTTTCCATAATACATTTAACAACATGTGATCCAGCTGCTTTTTTTACAGCTTTCATGTCTTC
TAAAACTAATTCATAATTTTTGTCTTTTAATGCACCAATATTTAATACCATATCAATTTCTGTTGCACCA
TCTTTAATTGCTTCAGAAACTTCGAATGCTTTTGTAGCTGTTGTGCATGCACCTAGAGGAAAACCTACAA
CATTTGTTATTCCTACATTTGTGCCTTTTAATAATTCTTTACAATAGCTTGTTCAATATGAATTAACACA
AACTGTTGCAAAATCAAATTCAATTGCTTCATCACATAATTGTTTAATTTCAGCTTTCGTAGCATCTTGT
TTTAATAATGTGTGATCTATATATTTGTTTAGTTTCATTTTTTCTCCTATATATTCATTTTTAATTTTAA
TTCTTTAATAATTTCGTCTACTTTAACTTTAGCGTTTTGAACAGATTCACCAACACCTATAAAATAAATT
TTTAGTTTAGGTTCAGTTCCACTTGGGCGAACAGCAAATCATGACTTATCTTCTAAATAAAATTTTAGTA
AGTCTTGTCCTGGCATATTATACATTCCATCGATGTAGTCTTCAACATTAACAACTTTAAGTCCAGCAAT
TTGAGTTAAGGGTGTTGCTCTCAATGATTTCATTAATGGTTCAATTTTTAATTTCTTTTCTTCTGGTTTA
AAATTCAAGTTTAAAGTGAAAGTGTAATATGCACCCATTTCTTTAAATAAATCTTCTAAATAGTCTACTA
ATGTTTTATTTTGTTTTTTATAAAATCAAGCAGCCTCTGCTATTAATATAGAAGCTTGTATTCCATCTTT
ATCTCTAGCTGAGTCATCAATTACATATCCATAACTTTCTTCATAAGCAAAAACAAAATTTAATCCGTTA
TCTTCTTCTTTAGCAATTTCTCTACCCATTCATTTAAATCCAGTTAAAGTTTTTACAATATTAACTCCAT
ATTTTTCATGAGCGATTCTATCACCCAAATCACTTGTTACAAAACTTGAATATAGAGCCGGATTTTTTGG
AATGCTATTTAAGCGTTTTAGATTTGATAATTTTCAATCAATTAAAATTGGTCCTGTTTGATTTCCATCT
AATCTTACAAAATGACCATCATGTTTTATTGCCATTCCAAATCTGTCAGCATCTGGGTCATTCATAATAA
TAATATCTGCATCATGTTTAATACCATATTCAAGCGGTATTTTTCATGCAGGATCAAATTCTGGATTTGG
ATTTACAACATTTTTAAATGTTTCATCTTCAAATGCATGCTCTTCAACCTCAATAACGTTATATCCTGAT
TCACGTAATATTTTTGGGGTAAATTTAGTTCCTGTTCCATTAACTGCGCTAAAAATAATTTTTAAATCTT
TTTTAGCTTCTTGCTCTTTTTTGTAGACCTGCAGAGGTTTTAGAGCTAGAAATAGCAAGTTAAAATAAGG
CTAGTCCGTTATCAACTTGAAAAAGTGGCACCGAGTCGGTGCTTTTTTGAATTCTAGATCTTGAGACAAA
TGGCAGTATTCATCCACAATTTTAAAAGAAAAGGGGGGATTGGGGGGTACAGTGCAGGGGAAAGAATAGT
AGACATAATAGCAACAGACATACAAACTAAAGAATTACAAAAACAAATTACAAAAATTCAAAATTTTCGG
GTTTATTACAGGGACAGCAGAGATCCACTTTGGCGCCGGCTCGAGGGGG
